Addgene plasmid #200292: SpMTA Purple Sea Urchin Metallothionein
Purpose: Bacterial expression plasmids for production of recombinant Purple Sea Urchin Strongylocentrotus purpuratus Metallothionein
Depositing lab: Artur Krężel. Depositing organization: University of Wroclaw. Publication: Differentiated Zn(II) binding affinities in animal, plant, and bacterial metallothioneins define their zinc buffering capacity at physiological pZn. Mosna K, Jurczak K, Krezel A. Metallomics. 2023 Oct 4;15(10):mfad061. doi: 10.1093/mtomcs/mfad061. PubMed 37804185.
Backbone
  Vector backbone: pTYB21
  Vector type: Bacterial Expression
Growth in bacteria
  Bacterial resistance: Ampicillin, 100 μg/mL
  Growth temperature: 37°C
  Growth strain: DH5alpha
  Copy number: High Copy
Gene/Insert
  Gene/Insert name: Gene of metallothionein with Chiting Binding Domanin-Intein
  Species: Strongylocentrotus purpuratus
  GenBank ID: XP_030846082.1
  Tag / fusion protein: Chiting Binding Domanin-Intein (N terminal on backbone)
  Cloning method: Restriction Enzyme; 5′ cloning site Unknown (unknown if destroyed)
Terms and licenses: Academic/Nonprofit Terms; Industry Terms: Not Available to Industry
How to cite: SpMTA Purple Sea Urchin Metallothionein was a gift from Artur Krężel (Addgene plasmid # 200292 ; http://n2t.net/addgene:200292 ; RRID:Addgene_200292)
