[The description below was written by a language model from this plasmid's Addgene catalogue record and pLannotate feature annotations shown in this document.]
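Description:
SpMTA Purple Sea Urchin Metallothionein is a bacterial expression plasmid built on the pTYB21 backbone, an intein-fusion vector for producing tag-free recombinant protein in E. coli. The sequenced record is 7,654 nt. It is maintained through a ColE1/pMB1-type origin and selected with ampicillin via the bla gene. The catalogue lists it as high copy, although the annotation also shows a rop gene, which normally moderates copy number. An M13 phage origin is present as well, along with backbone remnants of pBR322 ancestry: a bom fragment, an mbeC fragment and tetracycline-resistance gene fragments.

The expression cassette is driven by a T7 promoter with an adjacent lac operator and the T7 gene 10 ribosome binding site. A plasmid-borne lacI gene supplies repressor, so transcription is IPTG-inducible in hosts that provide T7 RNA polymerase. Five tandem copies of the rrnB T1 terminator sit upstream of the promoter, presumably to block read-through transcription and limit leaky expression. The open reading frame encodes the Saccharomyces cerevisiae VMA1 intein with the Bacillus circulans chitin binding domain inserted between its 5' and 3' regions. This is followed directly by the metallothionein A coding sequence from Strongylocentrotus purpuratus, which places the intein-CBD tag at the N-terminus of the target. A T7 terminator closes the unit; the short fragment annotated as SET1 just before it lies downstream of the insert and is probably residual vector sequence.

In this design the fusion can be captured on chitin resin, and thiol-induced cleavage at the intein's C-terminal junction releases the small, cysteine-rich metallothionein without an affinity tag. The stated purpose is production of recombinant sea urchin metallothionein. The associated work compares Zn(II) binding affinities and zinc buffering capacity across animal, plant and bacterial metallothioneins.
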