Features (pLannotate 1.2.2; 26 found; start..end, strand, type, name):
     43..147     +  promoter       AmpR promoter: bla
    148..1008    +  CDS            AmpR: β-lactamase; bla; confers resistance to ampicillin, carbenicillin, and related antibiotics
   1050..1563    -  rep_origin     M13 ori (sequence partly withheld): M13 bacteriophage origin of replication; arrow indicates direction of (+) strand synthesis
   1674..2262    +  rep_origin     ori: high-copy-number ColE1/pMB1/pBR322/pUC origin of replication
   2439..2529    -  misc_feature   bom (fragment): basis of mobility region from pBR322
   2631..2822    -  CDS            rop: Rop protein, which maintains plasmids at low copy number; rop
   2863..2973    +  CDS            mbeC (fragment): MBEC_ECOLX - Experimental evidence at protein level: Swiss-Prot protein existence level 1. Required for efficient mobilization of ColE1 plasmid and is thus essential to promote the specific transfer of the plasmid during conjugation. Probably functions by inducing DNA bending, helping the MbeA relaxase to melt the DNA around the nic site and cleave the phosphodiester bond. Binds specifically double-stranded DNA (dsDNA) containing the ColE1 oriT but does not recognize the inverted repeat (IR). From Escherichia coli.
   3008..3330    -  CDS            TcR (fragment): tetracycline efflux protein; tet; confers resistance to tetracycline
   3345..3366    -  protein_bind   CAP binding site: CAP binding activates transcription in the presence of cAMP. E. coli catabolite activator protein
   3379..4461    -  CDS            lacI: lac repressor; lacI; The lac repressor binds to the lac operator to inhibit transcription in E. coli. This inhibition can be relieved by adding lactose or isopropyl-β-D-thiogalactopyranoside (IPTG).
   4462..4539    -  promoter       lacI promoter: lacI
   4547..4640    -  CDS            TcR (fragment): tetracycline efflux protein; tet; confers resistance to tetracycline
   4692..4778    +  terminator     rrnB T1 terminator: Escherichia coli rrnB; transcription terminator T1 from the E. coli rrnB gene
   4875..4961    +  terminator     rrnB T1 terminator: Escherichia coli rrnB; transcription terminator T1 from the E. coli rrnB gene
   5058..5144    +  terminator     rrnB T1 terminator: Escherichia coli rrnB; transcription terminator T1 from the E. coli rrnB gene
   5241..5327    +  terminator     rrnB T1 terminator: Escherichia coli rrnB; transcription terminator T1 from the E. coli rrnB gene
   5424..5510    +  terminator     rrnB T1 terminator: Escherichia coli rrnB; transcription terminator T1 from the E. coli rrnB gene
   5645..5663    +  promoter       T7 promoter: promoter for bacteriophage T7 RNA polymerase
   5664..5688    +  protein_bind   lac operator: The lac repressor binds to the lac operator to inhibit transcription in E. coli. This inhibition can be relieved by adding lactose or isopropyl-β-D-thiogalactopyranoside (IPTG). lac repressor encoded by lacI
   5703..5725    +  RBS            RBS: efficient ribosome binding site from bacteriophage T7 gene 10 (Olins and Rangwala, 1989)
   5778..6596    +  CDS            Sce VMA intein 5' region: 5' region of the intein from the yeast Vma1 subunit of the vacuolar ATPase (Chong et al., 1998); Saccharomyces cerevisiae VMA1
   6603..6755    +  CDS            CBD: chitin binding domain from chitinase A1 (Watanabe et al., 1994); Bacillus circulans chiA
   6759..7307    +  CDS            Sce VMA intein 3' region: modified 3' region of the intein from the yeast Vma1 subunit of the vacuolar ATPase (Chong et al., 1998); Saccharomyces cerevisiae VMA1; C-terminal cleavage of this intein can be induced by thiols.
   7308..7499    +  CDS            MTA: MTA_STRPU - Experimental evidence at protein level: Swiss-Prot protein existence level 1. Metallothioneins have a high content of cysteine residues that bind various heavy metals. From Strongylocentrotus purpuratus (Purple sea urchin).
   7533..7582    +  CDS            SET1 (fragment): solubility-enhancement tag derived from T7 phage gene 10B
   7590..7637    +  terminator     T7 terminator: transcription terminator for bacteriophage T7 RNA polymerase
>Addgene plasmid #200292 | SpMTA Purple Sea Urchin Metallothionein | addgene full sequence | sequence record 394816 | Addgene NGS Result
ATCCGGATAACTACGTCAGGTGGCACTTTTCGGGGAAATGTGCGCGGAACCCCTATTTGTTTATTTTTCT
AAATACATTCAAATATGTATCCGCTCATGAGACAATAACCCTGATAAATGCTTCAATAATATTGAAAAAG
GAAGAGTATGAGTATTCAACATTTCCGTGTCGCCCTTATTCCCTTTTTTGCGGCATTTTGCCTTCCTGTT
TTTGCTCACCCAGAAACGCTGGTGAAAGTAAAAGATGCTGAAGATCAGTTGGGTGCACGAGTGGGTTACA
TCGAACTGGATCTCAACAGCGGTAAGATCCTTGAGAGTTTTCGCCCCGAAGAACGTTTCCCAATGATGAG
CACTTTTAAAGTTCTGCTATGTGGCGCGGTATTATCCCGTGTTGACGCCGGGCAAGAGCAACTCGGTCGC
CGCATACACTATTCTCAGAATGACTTGGTTGAGTACTCACCAGTCACAGAAAAGCATCTTACGGATGGCA
TGACAGTAAGAGAATTATGCAGTGCTGCCATAACCATGAGTGATAACACTGCGGCCAACTTACTTCTGAC
AACGATCGGAGGACCGAAGGAGCTAACCGCTTTTTTGCACAACATGGGGGATCATGTAACTCGCCTTGAT
CGTTGGGAACCGGAGCTGAATGAAGCCATACCAAACGACGAGCGTGACACCACGATGCCTGTAGCAATGG
CAACAACGTTGCGCAAACTATTAACTGGCGAACTACTTACTCTAGCTTCCCGGCAACAATTAATAGACTG
GATGGAGGCGGATAAAGTTGCAGGACCACTTCTGCGCTCGGCCCTTCCGGCTGGCTGGTTTATTGCTGAT
AAATCTGGAGCCGGTGAGCGTGGGTCTCGCGGTATCATTGCAGCACTGGGGCCAGATGGTAAGCCCTCCC
GTATCGTAGTTATCTACACGACGGGGAGTCAGGCAACTATGGATGAACGAAATAGACAGATCGCTGAGAT
AGGTGCCTCACTGATTAAGCATTGGTAACTGTCAGACCAAGTTTACTCATATATACTTTAGATTGATT
[38 nt withheld, positions 1049-1086]
A
[37 nt withheld, positions 1088-1124]
ATTTTGTTAAAATTCGCGTTAAATTTTTGTTAAATCAGCTCATTTTTTAACCAATAGGCCGAAATCGGCA
AAATCCCTTATAAATCAAAAGAATAGCCCGAGATAGGGT
[37 nt withheld, positions 1234-1270]
AAAGAACGTGGACTCCAACGTCAAAGG
[141 nt withheld, positions 1298-1438]
G
[125 nt withheld, positions 1440-1564]
AAAGGATCTAGGTGAAGATCCTTTTTGATAATCTCATGACCAAAATCCCTTAACGTGAGTTTTCGTTCCA
CTGAGCGTCAGACCCCGTAGAAAAGATCAAAGGATCTTCTTGAGATCCTTTTTTTCTGCGCGTAATCTGC
TGCTTGCAAACAAAAAAACCACCGCTACCAGCGGTGGTTTGTTTGCCGGATCAAGAGCTACCAACTCTTT
TTCCGAAGGTAACTGGCTTCAGCAGAGCGCAGATACCAAATACTGTCCTTCTAGTGTAGCCGTAGTTAGG
CCACCACTTCAAGAACTCTGTAGCACCGCCTACATACCTCGCTCTGCTAATCCTGTTACCAGTGGCTGCT
GCCAGTGGCGATAAGTCGTGTCTTACCGGGTTGGACTCAAGACGATAGTTACCGGATAAGGCGCAGCGGT
CGGGCTGAACGGGGGGTTCGTGCACACAGCCCAGCTTGGAGCGAACGACCTACACCGAACTGAGATACCT
ACAGCGTGAGCTATGAGAAAGCGCCACGCTTCCCGAAGGGAGAAAGGCGGACAGGTATCCGGTAAGCGGC
AGGGTCGGAACAGGAGAGCGCACGAGGGAGCTTCCAGGGGGAAACGCCTGGTATCTTTATAGTCCTGTCG
GGTTTCGCCACCTCTGACTTGAGCGTCGATTTTTGTGATGCTCGTCAGGGGGGCGGAGCCTATGGAAAAA
CGCCAGCAACGCGGCCTTTTTACGGTTCCTGGCCTTTTGCTGGCCTTTTGCTCACATGTTCTTTCCTGCG
TTATCCCCTGATTCTGTGGATAACCGTATTACCGCCTTTGAGTGAGCTGATACCGCTCGCCGCAGCCGAA
CGACCGAGCGCAGCGAGTCAGTGAGCGAGGAAGCTATGGTGCACTCTCAGTACAATCTGCTCTGATGCCG
CATAGTTAAGCCAGTATACACTCCGCTATCGCTACGTGACTGGGTCATGGCTGCGCCCCGACACCCGCCA
ACACCCGCTGACGCGCCCTGACGGGCTTGTCTGCTCCCGGCATCCGCTTACAGACAAGCTGTGACCGTCT
CCGGGAGCTGCATGTGTCAGAGGTTTTCACCGTCATCACCGAAACGCGCGAGGCAGCTGCGGTAAAGCTC
ATCAGCGTGGTCGTGCAGCGATTCACAGATGTCTGCCTGTTCATCCGCGTCCAGCTCGTTGAGTTTCTCC
AGAAGCGTTAATGTCTGGCTTCTGATAAAGCGGGCCATGTTAAGGGCGGTTTTTTCCTGTTTGGTCACTG
ATGCCTCCGTGTAAGGGGGATTTCTGTTCATGGGGGTAATGATACCGATGAAACGAGAGAGGATGCTCAC
GATACGGGTTACTGATGATGAACATGCCCGGTTACTGGAACGTTGTGAGGGTAAACAACTGGCGGTATGG
ATGCGGCGGGACCAGAGAAAAATCACTCAGGGTCAATGCCAGCCGAACGCCAGCAAGACGTAGCCCAGCG
CGTCGGCCGCCATGCCGGCGATAATGGCCTGCTTCTCGCCGAAACGTTTGGTGGCGGGACCAGTGACGAA
GGCTTGAGCGAGGGCGTGCAAGATTCCGAATACCGCAAGCGACAGGCCGATCATCGTCGCGCTCCAGCGA
AAGCGGTCCTCGCCGAAAATGACCCAGAGCGCTGCCGGCACCTGTCCTACGAGTTGCATGATAAAGAAGA
CAGTCATAAGTGCGGCGACGATAGTCATGCCCCGCGCCCACCGGAAGGAGCTGACTGGGTTGAAGGCTCT
CAAGGGCATCGGTCGAGATCCCGGTGCCTAATGAGTGAGCTAACTTACATTAATTGCGTTGCGCTCACTG
CCCGCTTTCCAGTCGGGAAACCTGTCGTGCCAGCTGCATTAATGAATCGGCCAACGCGCGGGGAGAGGCG
GTTTGCGTATTGGGCGCCAGGGTGGTTTTTCTTTTCACCAGTGAGACGGGCAACAGCTGATTGCCCTTCA
CCGCCTGGCCCTGAGAGAGTTGCAGCAAGCGGTCCACGCTGGTTTGCCCCAGCAGGCGAAAATCCTGTTT
GATGGTGGTTAACGGCGGGATATAACATGAGCTGTCTTCGGTATCGTCGTATCCCACTACCGAGATGTCC
GCACCAACGCGCAGCCCGGACTCGGTAATGGCGCGCATTGCGCCCAGCGCCATCTGATCGTTGGCAACCA
GCATCGCAGTGGGAACGATGCCCTCATTCAGCATTTGCATGGTTTGTTGAAAACCGGACATGGCACTCCA
GTCGCCTTCCCGTTCCGCTATCGGCTGAATTTGATTGCGAGTGAGATATTTATGCCAGCCAGCCAGACGC
AGACGCGCCGAGACAGAACTTAATGGGCCCGCTAACAGCGCGATTTGCTGGTGACCCAATGCGACCAGAT
GCTCCACGCCCAGTCGCGTACCGTCTTCATGGGAGAAAATAATACTGTTGATGGGTGTCTGGTCAGAGAC
ATCAAGAAATAACGCCGGAACATTAGTGCAGGCAGCTTCCACAGCAATGGCATCCTGGTCATCCAGCGGA
TAGTTAATGATCAGCCCACTGACGCGTTGCGCGAGAAGATTGTGCACCGCCGCTTTACAGGCTTCGACGC
CGCTTCGTTCTACCATCGACACCACCACGCTGGCACCCAGTTGATCGGCGCGAGATTTAATCGCCGCGAC
AATTTGCGACGGCGCGTGCAGGGCCAGACTGGAGGTGGCAACGCCAATCAGCAACGACTGTTTGCCCGCC
AGTTGTTGTGCCACGCGGTTGGGAATGTAATTCAGCTCCGCCATCGCCGCTTCCACTTTTTCCCGCGTTT
TCGCAGAAACGTGGCTGGCCTGGTTCACCACGCGGGAAACGGTCTGATAAGAGACACCGGCATACTCTGC
GACATCGTATAACGTTACTGGTTTCACATTCACCACCCTGAATTGACTCTCTTCCGGGCGCTATCATGCC
ATACCGCGAAAGGTTTTGCGCCATTCGATGGTGTCCGGGATCTCGACGCTCTCCCTTATGCGACTCCTGC
ATTAGGAAGCAGCCCAGTAGTAGGTTGAGGCCGTTGAGCACCGCCGCCGCAAGGAATGGTGCATGCCGGC
ATGCCGCCCTTTCGTCTTCAAGAATTAATTCCCAATTCCCCAGGCATCAAATAAAACGAAAGGCTCAGTC
GAAAGACTGGGCCTTTCGTTTTATCTGTTGTTTGTCGGTGAACGCTCTCCTGAGTAGGACAAATCCGCCG
GGAGCGGATTTGAACGTTGCGAAGCAACGGCCCGGAGGGTGGCGGGCAGGACGCCCGCCATAAACTGCCA
GGAATTAATTCCCCAGGCATCAAATAAAACGAAAGGCTCAGTCGAAAGACTGGGCCTTTCGTTTTATCTG
TTGTTTGTCGGTGAACGCTCTCCTGAGTAGGACAAATCCGCCGGGAGCGGATTTGAACGTTGCGAAGCAA
CGGCCCGGAGGGKGGCGGGCAGGACGCCCGCCATAAACTGCCAGGAATTAATTCCCCAGGCATCAAATAA
AACGAAAGGCTCAGTCGAAAGACTGGGCCTTTCGTTTTATCTGTTGTTTGTCGGTGAACGCTCTCCTGAG
TAGGACAAATCCGCCGGGAGCGGATTTGAACGTTGCGAAGCAACGGCCCGGAGGGTGGCGGGCAGGACGC
CCGCCATAAACTGCCAGGAATTAATTCCCCAGGCATCAAATAAAACGAAAGGCTCAGTCGAAAGACTGGG
CCTTTCGTTTTATCTGTTGTTTGTCGGTGAACGCTCTCCTGAGTAGGACAAATCCGCCGGGAGCGGATTT
GAACGTTGCGAAGCAACGGCCCGGAGGGTGGCGGGCAGGACGCCCGCCATAAACTGCCAGGAATTAATTC
CCCAGGCATCAAATAAAACGAAAGGCTCAGTCGAAAGACTGGGCCTTTCGTTTTATCTGTTGTTTGTCGG
TGAACGCTCTCCTGAGTAGGACAAATCCGCCGGGAGCGGATTTGAACGTTGCGAAGCAACGGCCCGGAGG
GTGGCGGGCAGGACGCCCGCCATAAACTGCCAGGAATTGGGGATCGGAATTAATTCCCGGTTTAAACCGG
GGATCTCGATCCCGCGAAATTAATACGACTCACTATAGGGGAATTGTGAGCGGATAACAATTCCCCTCTA
GAAATAATTTTGTTTAACTTTAAGAAGGAGATATACTTATGAAAATCGAAGAAGGTAAACTGGTAATCGG
TTCCCTGGAGGGTTGCTTTGCCAAGGGTACCAATGTTTTAATGGCGGATGGGTCTATTGAATGTATTGAA
AACATTGAGGTTGGTAATAAGGTCATGGGTAAAGATGGCAGACCTCGTGAGGTAATTAAATTGCCCAGAG
GAAGAGAAACTATGTACAGCGTCGTGCAGAAAAGTCAGCACAGAGCCCACAAAAGTGACTCAAGTCGTGA
AGTGCCAGAATTACTCAAGTTTACGTGTAATGCGACCCATGAGTTGGTTGTTAGAACACCTCGTAGTGTC
CGCCGTTTGTCTCGTACCATTAAGGGTGTCGAATATTTTGAAGTTATTACTTTTGAGATGGGCCAAAAGA
AAGCCCCCGACGGTAGAATTGTTGAGCTTGTCAAGGAAGTTTCAAAGAGCTACCCAATATCTGAGGGGCC
TGAGAGAGCCAACGAATTAGTAGAATCCTATAGAAAGGCTTCAAATAAAGCTTATTTTGAGTGGACTATT
GAGGCCAGAGATCTTTCTCTGTTGGGTTCCCATGTTCGTAAAGCTACCTACCAGACTTACGCTCCAATTC
TTTATGAGAATGACCACTTTTTCGACTACATGCAAAAAAGTAAGTTTCATCTCACCATTGAAGGTCCAAA
AGTACTTGCTTATTTACTTGGTTTATGGATTGGTGATGGATTGTCTGACAGGGCAACTTTTTCGGTTGAT
TCCAGAGATACTTCTTTGATGGAACGTGTTACTGAATATGCTGAAAAGTTGAATTTGTGCGCCGAGTATA
AGGACAGAAAAGAACCACAAGTTGCCAAAACTGTTAATTTGTACTCTAAAGTTGTCAGAGGTGCTAGCAC
AAATCCTGGTGTATCCGCTTGGCAGGTCAACACAGCTTATACTGCGGGACAATTGGTCACATATAACGGC
AAGACGTATAAATGTTTGCAGCCCCACACCTCCTTGGCAGGATGGGAACCATCCAACGTTCCTGCCTTGT
GGCAGCTTCAAGGTGGCCACGGTGGTATTCGCAATAATCTTAATACTGAGAATCCATTATGGGACGCTAT
TGTTGGCTTAGGATTCTTGAAGGACGGTGTCAAAAATATTCCTTCTTTCTTGTCTACGGACAATATCGGT
ACTCGTGAAACATTTCTTGCTGGTCTAATTGATTCTGATGGCTATGTTACTGATGAGCATGGTATTAAAG
CAACAATAAAGACAATTCATACTTCTGTCAGAGATGGTTTGGTTTCCCTTGCTCGTTCTTTAGGCTTAGT
AGTCTCGGTTAACGCAGAACCTGCTAAGGTTGACATGAATGTCACCAAACATAAAATTAGTTATGCTATT
TATATGTCTGGTGGAGATGTTTTGCTTAACGTTCTTTCGAAGTGTGCCGGCTCTAAAAAATTCAGGCCTG
CTCCCGCCGCTGCTTTTGCACGTGAGTGCCGCGGATTTTATTTCGAGTTACAAGAATTGAAGGAAGACGA
TTATTATGGGATTACTTTATCTGATGATTCTGATCATCAGTTTTTGCTTGGATCTCAGGTTGTTGTACAG
AACATGCCGGATGTGAAATGTGTGTGCTGTACCGAAGGCAAAGAATGTGCTTGTTTTGGTCAGGATTGTT
GTGTTACGGGCGAATGCTGCAAAGATGGCACCTGCTGTGGTATTTGCACGAACGCGGCCTGCAAATGTGC
AAATGGCTGCAAATGTGGCAGCGGTTGCTCTTGTACCGAGGGTAACTGCGCGTGTTAACTGCAGGTAATT
AAATAACTAGTTGATCCGGCTGCTAACAAAGCCCGAAAGGAAGCTGAGTTGGCTGCTGCCACCGCTGAGC
AATAACTAGCATAACCCCTTGGGGCCTCTAAACGGGTCTTGAGGGGTTTTTTGCTGAAAGGAGGAACTAT
